Addgene plasmid #25250: SETMAR (3BO5)
Purpose: Bacterial expression for structure determination; may not be full ORF
Depositing lab: Cheryl Arrowsmith. Depositing organization: University of Toronto.
Backbone
  Vector backbone: pET28-MHL
  Backbone manufacturer: SGC
  Backbone size w/o insert (bp): 7325
  Vector type: Bacterial Expression
Growth in bacteria
  Bacterial resistance: Kanamycin, 50 μg/mL
  Growth temperature: 37°C
  Growth strain: DH5alpha
  Copy number: Low Copy
Gene/Insert
  Gene/Insert name: SETMAR_11 (alt names: PDB: 3BO5; Histone-lysine N-methyltransferase SETMAR, SET domain; SETMAR)
  Species: H. sapiens (human)
  Insert size (bp): 867
  Mutation: Histone-lysine N-methyltransferase domain: Residues 2-290, E260A, D261S
  Entrez Gene: SETMAR (a.k.a. METNASE, Mar1)
  Tag / fusion protein: His (N terminal on insert)
  Cloning method: Restriction Enzyme
  Sequencing primers: 5′ T7; 3′ T7-term
Terms and licenses: Academic/Nonprofit Terms; Industry Terms: Not Available to Industry
Depositor comments: PDB: 3BO5. http://www.thesgc.org/structures/3BO5/
How to cite: SETMAR (3BO5) was a gift from Cheryl Arrowsmith (Addgene plasmid # 25250 ; http://n2t.net/addgene:25250 ; RRID:Addgene_25250)
