[The description below was written by a language model from this plasmid's Addgene catalogue record.]
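Description:
SETMAR (3BO5) is a bacterial expression plasmid built on the pET28-MHL backbone, a pET28-derived vector from a structural genomics programme, and intended for producing recombinant protein for structure determination. It is maintained in E. coli under kanamycin selection and is recorded as low copy. The record gives no feature table, so the origin of replication and the promoter are not explicitly stated. However, the listed sequencing primers (T7 forward and T7 terminator) are consistent with the insert sitting in a standard pET-style T7 promoter/terminator expression cassette, which would normally be expressed in a host strain supplying T7 RNA polymerase.

The insert is an 867 bp fragment of human SETMAR (also known as Metnase or Mar1), cloned by restriction enzyme methods. It is not the full open reading frame. It encodes residues 2–290, covering the histone-lysine N-methyltransferase (SET) domain, and therefore lacks the rest of the protein. Two substitutions, E260A and D261S, are present, though the record does not give the reason for them. The fragment carries an N-terminal His tag, which allows purification of the expressed protein by immobilised metal affinity chromatography. The construct corresponds to a deposited crystal structure of the SETMAR methyltransferase domain (PDB entry 3BO5). It is suited to producing this domain for crystallography or other work with the purified domain. The truncation and the two point mutations should be kept in mind when interpreting results.
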