>Addgene plasmid #25250 | SETMAR (3BO5) | depositor partial sequence | sequence record 11724 | Author sequence
GCGGAGTTTAAGGAGAAGCCTGAGGCCCCGACTGAGCAGCTGGATGTCGCGTGCGGCCAGGAAAACTTGC
CGGTGGGCGCGTGGCCCCCGGGGGCCGCGCCGGCGCCCTTCCAGTACACTCCTGATCATGTAGTTGGACC
TGGAGCAGACATTGATCCCACTCAAATAACCTTTCCCGGATGCATTTGTGTCAAAACTCCCTGCCTCCCT
GGCACTTGCTCCTGTCTCCGCCATGGAGAGAACTATGATGATAACTCATGCCTTAGAGATATAGGATCTG
GAGGAAAGTATGCAGAGCCTGTTTTTGAATGCAATGTCCTGTGCCGATGCAGTGACCACTGCAGAAACAG
AGTGGTCCAGAAAGGTCTACAGTTCCACTTCCAAGTGTTCAAGACGCATAAAAAAGGCTGGGGACTTCGT
ACCTTGGAATTTATACCGAAAGGAAGGTTTGTCTGTGAATATGCTGGTGAGGTTTTAGGATTCTCTGAAG
TTCAGAGAAGAATTCACTTACAAACAAAATCCGACTCCAATTACATTATAGCCATCAGGGAACATGTTTA
TAATGGGCAGGTAATGGAAACATTTGTTGACCCTACTTATATAGGAAATATTGGAAGATTCCTTAATCAT
TCTTGTGAGCCAAACCTTTTGATGATTCCTGTCCGAATTGACTCAATGGTACCTAAGTTGGCACTTTTTG
CAGCCAAAGATATTGTGCCAGAAGAAGAACTCTCTTATGATTATTCAGGAAGATATCTTAATCTAACAGT
CAGTGCCTCCAAAGAAAGGCTAGATCATGGGAAACTAAGGAAACCTTGTTACTGTGGTGCCAAATCATGT
ACTGCTTTCCTGCCTTTTGACAGTTCT
