>Addgene plasmid #25250 | SETMAR (3BO5) | addgene partial sequence | sequence record 31330 | 25250 with T7
ATTCCCTCTGAATATTTTGTTTACTTTAAGAAGGAGATATACCATGCATCATCATCATCATCACAGCAGC
GGCAGAGAAAACTTGTATTTCCAGGGCGCGGAGTTTAAGGAGAAGCCTGAGGCCCCGACTGAGCAGCTGG
ATGTCGCGTGCGGCCAGGAAAACTTGCCGGTGGGCGCGTGGCCCCCGGGGGCCGCGCCGGCGCCCTTCCA
GTACACTCCTGATCATGTAGTTGGACCTGGAGCAGACATTGATCCCACTCAAATAACCTTTCCCGGATGC
ATTTGTGTCAAAACTCCCTGCCTCCCTGGCACTTGCTCCTGTCTCCGCCATGGAGAGAACTATGATGATA
ACTCATGCCTTAGAGATATAGGATCTGGAGGAAAGTATGCAGAGCCTGTTTTTGAATGCAATGTCCTGTG
CCGATGCAGTGACCACTGCAGAAACAGAGTGGTCCAGAAAGGTCTACAGTTCCACTTCCAAGTGTTCAAG
ACGCATAAAAAAGGCTGGGGACTTCGTACCTTGGAATTTATACCGAAAGGAAGGTTTGTCTGTGAATATG
CTGGTGAGGTTTTAGGATTCTCTGAAGTTCAGAGAAGAATTCACTTACAAACAAAATCCGACTCCAATTA
CATTATAGCCATCAGGGAACATGTTTATAATGGGCAGGTAATGGAAACATTTGTTGACCCTACTTATATA
GGAAATATTGGAAGATTCCTTAATCATTCTTGTGAGCCAAACCTTTTGATGATTCCTGTCCGAATTGACT
CAATGGTACCTAAGTTGGCACTTTTTGCAGCCAAAGATATTGTGCCAGAAGAAGAACTCTCTTATGATTA
TTCAGGAAGATATCTTAATCTAACAGTCAGTGCCTCCAAAGAAGGCTAGATCATG
